>Addgene plasmid #98302 | pPMVAd36 | addgene full sequence | sequence record 190207 | Addgene NGS Result
GCAAACTACCTCCGTACATTCATGTTGCACCCACACATTTATACACCCAGACCGCGACAAATTACCCATA
AGGTTGTTTGTGACGGCGTCGTACAAGAGAACGTGGGAACTTTTTAGGCTCACCAAAAAAGAAAGAAAAA
ATACGAGTTGCTGACAGAAGCCTCAAGNAAAAAAAAAATTCTTCTTCGACTATGCTGGAGGCAGAGATGA
TCGAGCCGGTAGTTAACTATATATAGCTAAATTGGTTCCATCACCTTCTTTTCTGGTGTCGCTCCTTCTA
GTGCTATTTCTGGCTTTTCCTATTTTTTTTTTTCCATTTTTCTTTCTCTCTTTCTAATATATAAATTCTC
TTGCATTTTCTATTTTTCTCTCTATCTATTCTACTTGTTTATTCCCTTCAAGGTTTTTTTTTAAGGAGTA
CTTGTTTTTAGAATATACGGTCAACGAACTATAATTAACTAAACATGTCAGAGTTGAGAGCCTTCAGTGC
CCCAGGGAAAGCGTTACTAGCTGGTGGATATTTAGTTTTAGATCCGAAATATGAAGCATTTGTAGTCGGA
TTATCGGCAAGAATGCATGCTGTAGCCCATCCTTACGGTTCATTGCAAGAGTCTGATAAGTTTGAAGTGC
GTGTGAAAAGTAAACAATTTAAAGATGGGGAGTGGCTGTACCATATAAGTCCTAAAACTGGCTTCATTCC
TGTTTCGATAGGCGGATCTAAGAACCCTTTCATTGAAAAAGTTATCGCTAACGTATTTAGCTACTTTAAG
CCTAACATGGACGACTACTGCAATAGAAACTTGTTCGTTATTGATATTTTCTCTGATGATGCCTACCATT
CTCAGGAGGACAGCGTTACCGAACATCGTGGCAACAGAAGATTGAGTTTTCATTCGCACAGAATTGAAGA
AGTTCCCAAAACAGGGCTGGGCTCCTCGGCAGGTTTAGTCACAGTTTTAACTACAGCTTTGGCCTCCTTT
TTTGTATCGGACCTGGAAAATAATGTAGACAAATATAGAGAAGTTATTCATAATTTATCACAAGTTGCTC
ATTGTCAAGCTCAGGGTAAAATTGGAAGCGGGTTTGATGTAGCGGCGGCAGCATATGGATCTATCAGATA
TAGAAGATTCCCACCCGCATTAATCTCTAATTTGCCAGATATTGGAAGTGCTACTTACGGCAGTAAACTG
GCGCATTTGGTTAATGAAGAAGACTGGAATATAACGATTAAAAGTAACCATTTACCTTCGGGATTAACTT
TATGGATGGGCGATATTAAGAATGGTTCAGAAACAGTAAAACTGGTCCAGAAGGTAAAAAATTGGTATGA
TTCGCATATGCCGGAAAGCTTGAAAATATATACAGAACTCGATCATGCAAATTCTAGATTTATGGATGGA
CTATCTAAACTAGATCGCTTACACGAGACTCATGACGATTACAGCGATCAGATATTTGAGTCTCTTGAGA
GGAATGACTGTACCTGTCAAAAGTATCCTGAGATCACAGAAGTTAGAGATGCAGTTGCCACAATTAGACG
TTCCTTTAGAAAAATAACTAAAGAATCTGGTGCCGATATCGAACCTCCCGTACAAACTAGCTTATTGGAT
GATTGCCAGACCTTAAAAGGAGTTCTTACTTGCTTAATACCTGGTGCTGGTGGTTATGACGCCATTGCAG
TGATTGCTAAGCAAGATGTTGATCTTAGGGCTCAAACCGCTGATGACAAAAGATTTTCTAAGGTTCAATG
GCTGGATGTAACTCAGGCTGACTGGGGTGTTAGGAAAGAAAAAGATCCGGAAACTTATCTTGATAAATAA
TAGTGATCGAATTTACGTAGCCCAATCTACCACTTTTTTTTTTCATTTTTTAAAGTGTTATACTTAGTTA
TGCTCTAGGATAATGAACTACTTTTTTTTTTTTTTTTTTACTGTTATCATAAATATATATACCTTATTGT
TGTTTGCAACCGTCGGTTAATTCCTTATCAAGGTTCCCCAAGTTCGGATCATTACCATCAATTTCCAACA
TTTTCATGAGTTCTTCTTCTTCATTACCGTGTTTTAGGGGGCTGTTCGCACTTCTAATAGGGCTATCACC
AAGCTGTTCTAATTCGTCCAAAAGTTACTAGTTGTTTCAATTACGCAGGACCCTTTTACGATTGTTTTTC
ATCTCTAGAGGCATTTTCAACATCGTATTTTCCGAAGCGTTGCATAATGAAAATGTGATAATAAGGCAGT
GAGCTACTTTGTCACAACAAAGTACGAGAACAGATGAGGTTCCGTGGTGTTTTTGGGGCAACCGCACTAT
TTGGAGCGCTGTATATATTTATATCCTACTACAAAAAATCATAAATGACACTGAATTGGACACATGCTAG
CGTCAAATACCTTGCCTGGTAAAGTTGTGTGCTAGTGTCTCCCGTCTTCTGTTCACTATTATTCCTTTGG
TAGACCAGTCTTTGCGTCAATCAAAGATTCGTTTGTTTCTTGTGGGCCTGAACCGACTTGAGTTAAAATC
ACTCTGGCAACATCCTTTTGCAACTCAAGATCCAATTCACGTGCAGTAAAGTTAGATGATTCAAATTGAT
GGTTGAAAGCCTCAAGCTGCTCAGTAGTAAATTTCTTGTCCCATCCAGGAACAGAGCCAAACAATTTATA
GATAAATGCAAAGAGTTTCGACTCATTTTCAGCTAAGTAGTACAACACAGCATTTGGACCTGCATCAAAC
GTGTATGCAACGATTGTTTCTCCGTAAAACTGATTAATGGTGTGGCACCAACTGATGATACGCTTGGAAG
TGTCATTCATGTAGAATATTGGAGGGAAAGAGTCCAAACATGTGGCATGGAAAGAGTTGGAATCCATCAT
TGTTTCCTTTGCAAAGGTGGCGAAATCTTTTTCAACAATGGCTTTACGCATGACTTCAAATCTCTTTGGT
ACGACATGTTCAATTCTTTCTTTAAATAGTTCGGAGGTTGCCACGGTCAATTGCATACCCTGAGTGGAAC
TCACATCCTTTTTAATATCGCTGACAACTAGGACACAAGCTTTCATCTGAGGCCAGTCAGAGCTGTCTGC
GATTTGTACTGCCATGGAATCATGACCATCTTCAGCTTTTCCCATTTCCCAGGCCACGTATCCGCCAAAC
AACGATCTACAAGCTGAACCAGACCCCTTTCTTGCTATTCTAGATATTTCTGAAGTTGACTGTGGTAATT
GGTATAACTTAGCAATTGCAGAGACCAATGCAGCAAAGCCAGCAGCGGAGGAAGCTAAACCAGCTGCTGT
AGGAAAGTTATTTTCGGAGACAATGTGGAGTTTCCATTGAGATAATGTGGGCAATGAGGCGTCCTTCGAT
TCCATTTCCTTTCTTAATTGGCGTAGGTCGCGCAGACAATTTTGAGTTCTTTCATTGTCGATGCTGTGTG
GTTCTCCATTTAACCACAAAGTGTCGCGTTCAAACTCAGGTGCAGTAGCCGCAGAGGTCAACGTTCTGAG
GTCATCTTGCGATAAAGTCACTGATATGGACGAATTGGTGGGCAGATTCAACTTCGTGTCCCTTTTCCCC
CAATACTTAAGGGTTGCGATGTTGACGGGTGCGGTAACGGATGCTGTGTAAACGGTCATGTTTAGTTAAT
TATAGTTCGTTGACCGTATATTCTAAAAACAAGTACTCCTTAAAAAAAAACCTTGAAGGGAATAAACAAG
TAGAATAGATAGAGAGAAAAATAGAAAATGCAAGAGAATTTATATATTAGAAAGAGAGAAAGAAAAATGG
AAAAAAAAAAATAGGAAAAGCCAGAAATAGCACTAGAAGGAGCGACACCAGAAAAGAAGGTGATGGAACC
AATTTAGCTATATATAGTTAACTACCGGCTCGATCATCTCTGCCTCCAGCATAGTCGAAGAAGAATTTTT
TTTTTCTTGAGGCTTCTGTCAGCAACTCGTATTTTTTCTTTCTTTTTTGGTGAGCCTAAAAAGTTCCCAC
GTTCTCTTGTACGACGCCGTCACAAACAACCTTATGGGTAATTTGTCGCGGTCTGGGTGTATAAATGTGT
GGGTGCAACATGAATGTACGGAGGTAGTTTGCTGATTGGCGGTCTATAGATACCTTGGTTATGGCGCCCT
CACAGCCGGCAGGGGAAGCGCCTACGCTTGACATCTACTATATGTAAGTATACGGCCCCATATATATATA
TATATATACATTAAACATTATTGGTAAATACACCAGCAACCGCATGATTGATGTTATGGTGGAATATAGG
TAGCTAAAAAAACTCTACATAACAAAGTGAGCTCTTCGTGATTCTCCTGCAGTGGAACAAGTAGAGGTGT
ATTCTGAGGAGGATGATGAGTACTCTACTGATGACGACGAAACCGAAAGTGATGATGAAAGTGATGCTAG
CGATTATACTGATATCGATACGGATACAGAAGCTGAAGATGATGAATCACCAGAATAGATATAAGTGATT
AGTATAGTTTTTCATTTTAGCTCTTAGACGTATATATTTCATCTTTATAAAAATAGATACATGTGTATAC
AAAGCAAAACCAAAAAAAAAAAAAAAATTTTTCAGCCATCTGTTAAGAAATGTGTCACTATTATGAAGTC
CATGGTAAATTCGTGTTTCCTGGCAATAATAGATCGTCAATTTGTTGCTTTGTGGTAGTTTTATTTTCAA
ATAATTGGAATACTAGGGATTTGATTTTAAGATCTTTATTCAAATTTTTTGCGCTTAACAAACAGCAGCC
AGTCCCACCCAAGTCTGTTTCAAATGTCTCGTAACTAAAATCATCTTGCAATTTCTTTTTGAAACTGTCA
ATTTGCTCTTGAGTAATGTCTCTTCGTAACAAAGTCAAAGAGCAACCGCCGCCACCAGCACCGGTAAGTT
TTGTGGAGCCAATTCTCAAATCATCGCTCAGATTTTTAATAAGTTCTAATCCAGGATGAGAAACACCGAT
TGAGACAAGCAGTCCATGATTTATTCTTATCAATTCCAATAGTTGTTCATACAGTTCATTATTAGTTTCT
ACAGCCTCGTCATCGGTGCCTTTACATTTACTTAACTTAGTCATGATCTCTAAGCCTTGTAGGGCACATT
CACCCATGGCATCTAGAATTGGCTTCATAACTTCAGGAAATTTCTCGGTGACCAACACACGAACGCGAGC
AACAAGATCTTTTGTAGACCTTGGAATTCTAGTATAGGTTAGGATCATTGGAATGGCTGGGAAATCATCT
AAGAACTTAAAATTGTTTGTGTTTATTGTTCCATTATGTGAGTCTTTTTCAAATAGCAGGGCATTACCAT
AAGTGGCCACAGCGTTATCTATTCCTGAAGGGGTACCGTGAATACACTTTTCACCTATGAAGGCCCATTG
ATTCACTATATGCTTATCGTTTTCTGACAGCTTTTCCAAGTCATTAGATCCTATTAACCCCCCCAAGTAG
GCCATAGCTAAGGCCAGTGATACAGAAATAGAGGCGCTTGAGCCCAACCCAGCACCGATGGGTAAAGTAG
ACTTTAAAGAAAACTTAATATTCTTGGCATGGGGGCATAGGCAAACAAACATATACAGGAAACAAAACGC
TGCATGGTAGTGGAAGGATTCGGATAGTTGAGCTAACAACGGATCCAAAAGACTAACGAGTTCCTGAGAC
AAGCCATCGGTGGCTTGTTGAGCCTTGGCCAATTTTTGGGAGTTTACTTGATCCTCGGTGATGGCATTGA
AATCATTGATGGACCACTTATGATTAAAGCTAATGTCCGGGAAGTCCAATTCAATAGTATCTGGTGCAGA
TGACTCGCTTATTAGCAGGTAGGTTCTCAACGCAGACACACTAGCAGCGACGGCAGGCTTGTTGTACACA
GCAGAGTGTTCACCAAAAATAATAACCTTTCCCGGTGCAGAAGTTAAGAACGGTAATGACATTTTATGTG
ATGATTGATTGATTGATTGTACAGTTTGTTTTTCTTAATATCTATTTCGATGACTTCTATATGATATTGC
ACTAACAAGAAGATATTATAATGCAATTGATACAAGACAAGGAGTTATTTGCTTCTCTTTTATATGATTC
TGACAATCCATATTGCGTTGGTAGTCTTTTTTGCTGGAACGGTTCAGCGGAAAAGACGCATCGCTCTTTT
TGCTTCTAGAAGAAATGCCAGCAAAAGAATCTCTTGACAGTGACTGACAGCAAAAATGTCTTTTTCTAAC
TAGTAACAAGGCTAAGATATCAGCCTGAAATAAAGGGTGGTGAAGTAATAATTAAATCATCCGTATAAAC
CTATACACATATATGAGGAAAAATAATACAAAAGTGTTTTAAATACAGATACATACATGAACATATGCAC
GTATAGCGCCCAAATGTCGGTAATGGGATCGGCTTACCTGCAGGTTATAAGGGATTTTGCCGATTTCGGC
CTATTGGTTAAAAAATGAGCTGATTTAACAAAAATTTAACGCGAATTTTAACAAAATATTAACGCTTACA
ATTTCCTGATGCGGTATTTTCTCCTTACGCATCTGTGCGGTATTTCACACCGCATAGATCGGCAAGTGCA
CAAACAATACTTAAATAAATACTACTCAGTAATAACCTATTTCTTAGCATTTTTGACGAAATTTGCTATT
TTGTTAGAGTCTTTTACACCATTTGTCTCCACACCTCCGCTTACATCAACACCAATAACGCCATTTAATC
TAAGCGCATCACCAACATTTTCTGGCGTCAGTCCACCAGCTAACATAAAATGTAAGCTTTCGGGGCTCTC
TTGCCTTCCAACCCAGTCAGAAATCGAGTTCCAATCCAAAAGTTCACCTGTCCCACCTGCTTCTGAATCA
AACAAGGGAATAAACGAATGAGGTTTCTGTGAAGCTGCACTGAGTAGTATGTTGCAGTCTTTTGGAAATA
CGAGTCTTTTAATAACTGGCAAACCGAGGAACTCTTGGTATTCTTGCCACGACTCATCTCCATGCAGTTG
GACGATATCAATGCCGTAATCATTGACCAGAGCCAAAACATCCTCCTTAGGTTGATTACGAAACACGCCA
ACCAAGTATTTCGGAGTGCCTGAACTATTTTTATATGCTTTTACAAGACTTGAAATTTTCCTTGCAATAA
CCGGGTCAATTGTTCTCTTTCTATTGGGCACACATATAATACCCAGCAAGTCAGCATCGGAATCTAGAGC
ACATTCTGCGGCCTCTGTGCTCTGCAAGCCGCAAACTTTCACCAATGGACCAGAACTACCTGTGAAATTA
ATAACAGACATACTCCAAGCTGCCTTTGTGTGCTTAATCACGTATACTCACGTGCTCAATAGTCACCAAT
GCCCTCCCTCTTGGCCCTCTCCTTTTCTTTTTTCGACCGAATTAATTCTTAATCGGCAAAAAAAGAAAAG
CTCCGGATCAAGATTGTACGTAAGGTGACAAGCTATTTTTCAATAAAGAATATCTTCCACTACTGCCATC
TGGCGTCATAACTGCAAAGTACACATATATTACGATGCTGTTCTATTAAATGCTTCCTATATTATATATA
TAGTAATGTCGTTGATCTATGGTGCACTCTCAGTACAATCTGCTCTGATGCCGCATAGTTAAGCCAGCCC
CGACACCCGCCAACACCCGCTGACGCGCCCTGACGGGCTTGTCTGCTCCCGGCATCCGCTTACAGACAAG
CTGTGACCGTCTCCGGGAGCTGCATGTGTCAGAGGTTTTCACCGTCATCACCGAAACGCGCGAGACGAAA
GGGCCTCGTGATACGCCTATTTTTATAGGTTAATGTCATGATAATAATGGTTTCTTAGTATGATCCAATA
TCAAAGGAAATGATAGCATTGAAGGATGAGACTAATCCAATTGAGGAGTGGCAGCATATAGAACAGCTAA
AGGGTAGTGCTGAAGGAAGCATACGATACCCCGCATGGAATGGGATAATATCACAGGAGGTACTAGACTA
CCTTTCATCCTACATAAATAGACGCATATAAGTACGCATTTAAGCATAAACACGCACTATGCCGTTCTTC
TCATGTATATATATATACAGGCAACACGCAGATATAGGTGCGACGTGAACAGTGAGCTGTATGTGCGCAG
CTCGCGTTGCATTTTCGGAAGCGCTCGTTTTCGGAAACGCTTTGAAGTTCCTATTCCGAAGTTCCTATTC
TCTAGAAAGTATAGGAACTTCAGAGCGCTTTTGAAAACCAAAAGCGCTCTGAAGACGCACTTTCAAAAAA
CCAAAAACGCACCGGACTGTAACGAGCTACTAAAATATTGCGAATACCGCTTCCACAAACATTGCTCAAA
AGTATCTCTTTGCTATATATCTCTGTGCTATATCCCTATATAACCTACCCATCCACCTTTCGCTCCTTGA
ACTTGCATCTAAACTCGACCTCTACATTTTTTATGTTTATCTCTAGTATTACTCTTTAGACAAAAAAATT
GTAGTAAGAACTATTCATAGAGTGAATCGAAAACAATACGAAAATGTAAACATTTCCTATACGTAGTATA
TAGAGACAAAATAGAAGAAACCGTTCATAATTTTCTGACCAATGAAGAATCATCAACGCTATCACTTTCT
GTTCACAAAGTATGCGCAATCCACATCGGTATAGAATATAATCGGGGATGCCTTTATCTTGAAAAAATGC
ACCCGCAGCTTCGCTAGTAATCAGTAAACGCGGGAAGTGGAGTCAGGCTTTTTTTATGGAAGAGAAAATA
GACACCAAAGTAGCCTTCTTCTAACCTTAACGGACCTACAGTGCAAAAAGTTATCAAGAGACTGCATTAT
AGAGCGCACAAAGGAGAAAAAAAGTAATCTAAGATGCTTTGTTAGAAAAATAGCGCTCTCGGGATGCATT
TTTGTAGAACAAAAAAGAAGTATAGATTCTTTGTTGGTAAAATAGCGCTCTCGCGTTGCATTTCTGTTCT
GTAAAAATGCAGCTCAGATTCTTTGTTTGAAAAATTAGCGCTCTCGCGTTGCATTTTTGTTTTACAAAAA
TGAAGCACAGATTCTTCGTTGGTAAAATAGCGCTTTCGCGTTGCATTTCTGTTCTGTAAAAATGCAGCTC
AGATTCTTTGTTTGAAAAATTAGCGCTCTCGCGTTGCATTTTTGTTCTACAAAATGAAGCACAGATGCTT
CGTTCAGGTGGCACTTTTCGGGGAAATGTGCGCGGAACCCCTATTTGTTTATTTTTCTAAATACATTCAA
ATATGTATCCGCTCATGAGACAATAACCCTGATAAATGCTTCAATAATATTGAAAAAGGAAGAGTATGAG
TATTCAACATTTCCGTGTCGCCCTTATTCCCTTTTTTGCGGCATTTTGCCTTCCTGTTTTTGCTCACCCA
GAAACGCTGGTGAAAGTAAAAGATGCTGAAGATCAGTTGGGTGCACGAGTGGGTTACATCGAACTGGATC
TCAACAGCGGTAAGATCCTTGAGAGTTTTCGCCCCGAAGAACGTTTTCCAATGATGAGCACTTTTAAAGT
TCTGCTATGTGGCGCGGTATTATCCCGTATTGACGCCGGGCAAGAGCAACTCGGTCGCCGCATACACTAT
TCTCAGAATGACTTGGTTGAGTACTCACCAGTCACAGAAAAGCATCTTACGGATGGCATGACAGTAAGAG
AATTATGCAGTGCTGCCATAACCATGAGTGATAACACTGCGGCCAACTTACTTCTGACAACGATCGGAGG
ACCGAAGGAGCTAACCGCTTTTTTGCACAACATGGGGGATCATGTAACTCGCCTTGATCGTTGGGAACCG
GAGCTGAATGAAGCCATACCAAACGACGAGCGTGACACCACGATGCCTGTAGCAATGGCAACAACGTTGC
GCAAACTATTAACTGGCGAACTACTTACTCTAGCTTCCCGGCAACAATTAATAGACTGGATGGAGGCGGA
TAAAGTTGCAGGACCACTTCTGCGCTCGGCCCTTCCGGCTGGCTGGTTTATTGCTGATAAATCTGGAGCC
GGTGAGCGTGGGTCTCGCGGTATCATTGCAGCACTGGGGCCAGATGGTAAGCCCTCCCGTATCGTAGTTA
TCTACACGACGGGGAGTCAGGCAACTATGGATGAACGAAATAGACAGATCGCTGAGATAGGTGCCTCACT
GATTAAGCATTGGTAACTGTCAGACCAAGTTTACTCATATATACTTTAGATTGATTTAAAACTTCATTTT
TAATTTAAAAGGATCTAGGTGAAGATCCTTTTTGATAATCTCATGACCAAAATCCCTTAACGTGAGTTTT
CGTTCCACTGAGCGTCAGACCCCGTAGAAAAGATCAAAGGATCTTCTTGAGATCCTTTTTTTCTGCGCGT
AATCTGCTGCTTGCAAACAAAAAAACCACCGCTACCAGCGGTGGTTTGTTTGCCGGATCAAGAGCTACCA
ACTCTTTTTCCGAAGGTAACTGGCTTCAGCAGAGCGCAGATACCAAATACTGTTCTTCTAGTGTAGCCGT
AGTTAGGCCACCACTTCAAGAACTCTGTAGCACCGCCTACATACCTCGCTCTGCTAATCCTGTTACCAGT
GGCTGCTGCCAGTGGCGATAAGTCGTGTCTTACCGGGTTGGACTCAAGACGATAGTTACCGGATAAGGCG
CAGCGGTCGGGCTGAACGGGGGGTTCGTGCACACAGCCCAGCTTGGAGCGAACGACCTACACCGAACTGA
GATACCTACAGCGTGAGCTATGAGAAAGCGCCACGCTTCCCGAAGGGAGAAAGGCGGACAGGTATCCGGT
AAGCGGCAGGGTCGGAACAGGAGAGCGCACGAGGGAGCTTCCAGGGGGAAACGCCTGGTATCTTTATAGT
CCTGTCGGGTTTCGCCACCTCTGACTTGAGCGTCGATTTTTGTGATGCTCGTCAGGGGGGCGGAGCCTAT
GGAAAAACGCCAGCAACGCGGCCTTTTTACGGTTCCTGGCCTTTTGCTGGCCTTTTGCTCACATGTGCGG
CCGCGTATAAACAATGCATACTTTGTACGTTCAAAATACAATGCAGTAGATATATTTATGCATATTACAT
ATAATACATATCACATAGGAAGCAACAGGCGCGTTGGACTTTTAATTTTCGAGGACCGCGAATCCTTACA
TCACACCCAATCCCCCACAAGTGATCCCCCACACACCATAGCTTCAAAATGTTTCTACTCCTTTTTTACT
CTTCCAGATTTTCTCGGACTCCGCGCATCGCCGTACCACTTCAAAACACCCAAGCACAGCATACTAAATT
TCCCCTCTTTCTTCCTCTAGGGTGTCGTTAATTACCCGTACTAAAGGTTTGGAAAAGAAAAAAGAGACCG
CCTCGTTTCTTTTTCTTCGTCGAAAAAGGCAATAAAAATTTTTATCACGTTTCTTTTTCTTGAAAATTTT
TTTTTTTGATTTTTTTCTCTTTCGATGACCTCCCATTGATATTTAAGTTAATAAACGGTCTTCAATTTCT
CAAGTTTCAGTTTCATTTTTCTTGTTCTATTACAACTTTTTTTACTTCTTGCTCATTAGAAAGAAAGCAT
AGCAATCTAATCTAAGTTTTAATTACAAAATGACTGCCGACAACAATAGTATGCCCCATGGTGCAGTATC
TAGTTACGCCAAATTAGTGCAAAACCAAACACCTGAAGACATTTTGGAAGAGTTTCCTGAAATTATTCCA
TTACAACAAAGACCTAATACCCGATCTAGTGAGACGTCAAATGACGAAAGCGGAGAAACATGTTTTTCTG
GTCATGATGAGGAGCAAATTAAGTTAATGAATGAAAATTGTATTGTTTTGGATTGGGACGATAATGCTAT
TGGTGCCGGTACCAAGAAAGTTTGTCATTTAATGGAAAATATTGAAAAGGGTTTACTACATCGTGCATTC
TCCGTCTTTATTTTCAATGAACAAGGTGAATTACTTTTACAACAAAGAGCCACTGAAAAAATAACTTTCC
CTGATCTTTGGACTAACACATGCTGCTCTCATCCACTATGTATTGATGACGAATTAGGTTTGAAGGGTAA
GCTAGACGATAAGATTAAGGGCGCTATTACTGCGGCGGTGAGAAAACTAGATCATGAATTAGGTATTCCA
GAAGATGAAACTAAGACAAGGGGTAAGTTTCACTTTTTAAACAGAATCCATTACATGGCACCAAGCAATG
AACCATGGGGTGAACATGAAATTGATTACATCCTATTTTATAAGATCAACGCTAAAGAAAACTTGACTGT
CAACCCAAACGTCAATGAAGTTAGAGACTTCAAATGGGTTTCACCAAATGATTTGAAAACTATGTTTGCT
GACCCAAGTTACAAGTTTACGCCTTGGTTTAAGATTATTTGCGAGAATTACTTATTCAACTGGTGGGAGC
AATTAGATGACCTTTCTGAAGTGGAAAATGACAGGCAAATTCATAGAATGCTATAATAGTGAGCTGGTTG
ATGGAAAATATAATTTTATTGGGCAAACTTTTGTTTATCTGATGTGTTTTATACTATTATCTTTTTAATT
AATGATTCTATATACAAAACTGTATATTTTTTCTTTAACCAATTTTTTTTTATAGACCTAGAGCTGTACT
TTTATTCTGCTATCAAGCAAACCCCTACCCCCTCTTCTCAATCCTCCCCTCAGGCAGAACTTATCTACCT
GTATCAAGGAGCGGACGAGGGAGTCCTAGTTGTTCTACGTATACCAATGCTAGCAGCTTACATAGGTGGT
GGCACTACCAGTCGACACTTTGTTATGTAGAGTTTTTTTAGCTACCTATATTCCACCATAACATCAATCA
TGCGGTTGCTGGTGTATTTACCAATAATGTTTAATGTATATATATATATATATATGGGGCCGTATACTTA
CATATAGTAGATGTCAAGCGTAGGCGCTTCCCCTGCCGGCTGTGAGGGCGCCATAACCAAGGTATCTATA
GACCGCCAATCA
Features (pLannotate 1.2.2; 19 found; start..end, strand, type, name):
    465..1817    +  CDS            ERG8: ERG8_YEAST - Experimental evidence at protein level: Swiss-Prot protein existence level 1. From Saccharomyces cerevisiae (strain ATCC 204508 / S288c) (Baker's yeast).
   1957..2124    -  CDS            PEX19 (fragment): PEX19_YEAST - Also known as PAS12. Experimental evidence at protein level: Swiss-Prot protein existence level 1. Required for proper post-translational import and stabilization of peroxisomal membrane proteins (PMPs). Acts as a cytosolic import receptor for PMPs and delivers them to the docking factor PEX3 at the peroxisomal membrane for subsequent insertion into the membrane. Acts as a chaperone in stabilizing or maintaining PMPs in the lipid bilayer. Directs PEX17, a peripheral component of the peroxisomal matrix protein translocation machinery, to peroxisomes. Stabilizes VPS1, a protein req
   2152..2304    -  CDS            YGF2_YEAST (fragment): Protein uncertain: Swiss-Prot protein existence level 5. From Saccharomyces cerevisiae (strain ATCC 204508 / S288c) (Baker's yeast).
   2442..3629    -  CDS            MVD1: MVD1_YEAST - Also known as ERG19, MPD. Experimental evidence at protein level: Swiss-Prot protein existence level 1. From Saccharomyces cerevisiae (strain ATCC 204508 / S288c) (Baker's yeast).
   4307..4465    +  CDS            SEC63 (fragment): SEC63_YEAST - Also known as NPL1, PTL1. Experimental evidence at protein level: Swiss-Prot protein existence level 1. Acts as component of the Sec62/63 complex which is involved in SRP-independent post-translational translocation across the endoplasmic reticulum (ER) and functions together with the Sec61 complex and KAR2 in a channel-forming translocon complex. A cycle of assembly and disassembly of Sec62/63 complex from SEC61 may govern the activity of the translocon. SEC63 may affect SEC1-polypeptide interactions by increasing the affinity of targeting pathways for SEC61 and/or by modifying
   4614..5942    -  CDS            ERG12: KIME_YEAST - Also known as RAR1. Experimental evidence at protein level: Swiss-Prot protein existence level 1. RAR (regulation of autonomous replication) is a protein whose activity increases the mitotic stability of plasmids. From Saccharomyces cerevisiae (strain ATCC 204508 / S288c) (Baker's yeast).
   5999..6233    -  promoter       CUP1 promoter: S. cerevisiae CUP1; inducible metallothionein promoter, regulated by Cu2+
   6415..6514    +  rep_origin     M13 ori (fragment): M13 bacteriophage origin of replication; arrow indicates direction of (+) strand synthesis
   6515..6566    -  misc_feature   bom (fragment): basis of mobility region from pBR322
   6617..7291    -  CDS            TRP1: phosphoribosylanthranilate isomerase, required for tryptophan biosynthesis; S. cerevisiae TRP1; yeast auxotrophic marker
   7292..7439    -  promoter       TRP1 promoter: S. cerevisiae TRP1
   7578..7627    -  misc_feature   bom (fragment): basis of mobility region from pBR322
   7729..7764    -  CDS            rop (fragment): Rop protein, which maintains plasmids at low copy number; rop
   7832..9174    +  rep_origin     2μ ori: yeast 2μ plasmid origin of replication
   9201..9305    +  promoter       AmpR promoter: bla
   9306..10166   +  CDS            AmpR: β-lactamase; bla; confers resistance to ampicillin, carbenicillin, and related antibiotics
  10337..10925   +  rep_origin     ori: high-copy-number ColE1/pMB1/pBR322/pUC origin of replication
  11159..11566   +  promoter       TEF1 promoter: S. cerevisiae TEF1; promoter for EF-1α
  11580..12443   +  CDS            IDI1: IDI1_YEAST - Also known as BOT2. Experimental evidence at protein level: Swiss-Prot protein existence level 1. Catalyzes the 1,3-allylic rearrangement of the homoallylic substrate isopentenyl (IPP) to its highly electrophilic allylic isomer, dimethylallyl diphosphate (DMAPP). From Saccharomyces cerevisiae (strain ATCC 204508 / S288c) (Baker's yeast).
