[The description below was written by a language model from this plasmid's Addgene catalogue record and pLannotate feature annotations shown in this document.]
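Description:
pPMVAd36 is a yeast expression plasmid of about 13 kb built on the pRS424 backbone, an episomal E. coli–S. cerevisiae shuttle vector. It replicates in bacteria from a high-copy ColE1/pUC-type origin with ampicillin selection (AmpR, β-lactamase). In yeast it is maintained at multiple copies through the 2μ origin and selected by tryptophan prototrophy via the TRP1 marker and its native promoter. A partial M13/f1 origin and small fragments annotated as bom and rop are backbone remnants.

The payload is a four-gene module covering the lower part of the S. cerevisiae mevalonate pathway. ERG12 (mevalonate kinase) is driven by the copper-inducible CUP1 promoter with the NAT5 terminator. ERG8 (phosphomevalonate kinase) and MVD1 (diphosphomevalonate decarboxylase) are each listed under a TEF2 promoter with an IDP1 terminator. IDI1 (isopentenyl diphosphate isomerase) is expressed from the TEF1 promoter with the RPL15A terminator. The feature table confirms all four coding sequences plus the CUP1 and TEF1 promoters. The TEF2 promoters and the terminators are not annotated, and the short PEX19, SEC63 and YGF2 fragments probably reflect neighbouring genomic sequence carried in with the terminator regions. The order and orientation of cassettes in the sequenced record do not map simply onto the catalogue insert string, partly because of the circular numbering. Gene fragments were amplified from a CEN.PK strain.

Together the enzymes convert mevalonate to IPP and DMAPP. The mix of constitutive and copper-responsive expression is meant to boost flux through this segment, and the associated work concerns matching gene regulation to bioprocess conditions for improved sesquiterpene production in yeast.
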