Addgene plasmid #98302: pPMVAd36
Purpose: Enhancing the lower-part mevalonate pathway; overexpressing yeast mevalonate pathway genes under the control of consitutive promoters or CUP1 promoter.
Depositing lab: Claudia Vickers. Depositing organization: University of Queensland. Publication: Coupling gene regulatory patterns to bioprocess conditions to optimize synthetic metabolic modules for improved sesquiterpene production in yeast. Peng B, Plan MR, Carpenter A, Nielsen LK, Vickers CE. Biotechnol Biofuels. 2017 Feb 21;10:43. doi: 10.1186/s13068-017-0728-x. PubMed 28239415.
Backbone
  Vector backbone: pRS424
  Vector type: Yeast Expression
Growth in bacteria
  Bacterial resistance: Ampicillin, 100 μg/mL
  Growth temperature: 37°C
  Growth strain: DH5alpha
  Copy number: High Copy
Gene/Insert
  Gene/Insert name: PCUP1>ERG12>TNAT5-PTEF2>ERG8>TIDP1-TIDP1<MVD1<PTEF2-TRPL15A<IDI1<PTEF1
  Species: S. cerevisiae (budding yeast)
  Cloning method: Restriction Enzyme; 5′ cloning site Unknown (unknown if destroyed); 3′ cloning site Unknown (unknown if destroyed)
Terms and licenses: Academic/Nonprofit Terms; Industry Terms: Not Available to Industry
Depositor comments: Yeast gene fragments were amplified from CEN.PK strain. The relative sequences in plasmids are based on S288C genomic sequence.
How to cite: pPMVAd36 was a gift from Claudia Vickers (Addgene plasmid # 98302 ; http://n2t.net/addgene:98302 ; RRID:Addgene_98302)
